Addgene plasmid #131157: pcDNA-Flag-Trib3
Purpose: Mammalian expression of flag-tagged mouse TRIB3
Depositing lab: Karen Keeshan & Warren Pear. Depositing organization: University of Pennsylvania. Publication: Differential ability of Tribbles family members to promote degradation of C/EBPalpha and induce acute myelogenous leukemia. Dedhia PH, Keeshan K, Uljon S, Xu L, Vega ME, Shestova O, Zaks-Zilberman M, Romany C, Blacklow SC, Pear WS. Blood. 2010 Aug 26;116(8):1321-8. doi: 10.1182/blood-2009-07-229450. Epub 2010 Apr 21. PubMed 20410507.
Backbone
  Vector backbone: pcDNA3
  Vector type: Mammalian Expression
Growth in bacteria
  Bacterial resistance: Ampicillin, 100 μg/mL
  Growth temperature: 37°C
  Growth strain: DH5alpha
  Copy number: High Copy
Gene/Insert
  Gene/Insert name: Trib3
  Species: M. musculus (mouse)
  Entrez Gene: Trib3 (a.k.a. Ifld2, Nipk, SINK, SKIP3, TRB-3, Trb3)
  Promoter: CMV
  Tag / fusion protein: Flag (N terminal on insert)
  Cloning method: Restriction Enzyme; 5′ cloning site BamHI (unknown if destroyed); 3′ cloning site EcoRI (unknown if destroyed)
Terms and licenses: Academic/Nonprofit Terms; Industry Terms: Not Available to Industry
Depositor comments: Murine Trib3 with an N-terminal Flag tag cloned into BamHI-EcoRI site (with Bgl2 so BamHI site is destroyed). Release insert with HindIII and XhoI.
How to cite: pcDNA-Flag-Trib3 was a gift from Karen Keeshan & Warren Pear (Addgene plasmid # 131157 ; http://n2t.net/addgene:131157 ; RRID:Addgene_131157)
