[The description below was written by a language model from this plasmid's Addgene catalogue record and pLannotate feature annotations shown in this document.]
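Description:
pcDNA-Flag-Trib3 is a mammalian expression plasmid of about 6.5 kb built on the pcDNA3 backbone that drives production of mouse TRIB3 carrying an N-terminal Flag epitope. It is maintained in E. coli through a high-copy ColE1/pUC-type origin and selected with ampicillin via the β-lactamase gene. An f1 origin is also present, allowing single-stranded DNA production. For mammalian cells, the backbone carries a neomycin phosphotransferase gene under the SV40 enhancer/early promoter with an SV40 polyadenylation signal, which permits G418 selection of stable transfectants.

The expression cassette consists of the human cytomegalovirus immediate early enhancer and promoter, a short Flag coding segment, the Trib3 open reading frame and the bovine growth hormone polyadenylation signal. The tag is annotated as a fragment of 3xFLAG, but its 21 nt length fits the single tag recorded in the catalogue. T7 and SP6 phage promoters flank the insert, as is standard in pcDNA3, and can serve for in vitro transcription or as sequencing primer sites. The insert was placed between the BamHI and EcoRI sites, but the depositor notes that a BglII end was used, so the BamHI site is destroyed. The insert can instead be released with HindIII and XhoI. Several small annotated fragments (HIV-1 LTR, ble, lacI, bom) appear to be backbone remnants or software matches rather than functional parts.

TRIB3 is a catalytically inactive pseudokinase that regulates the integrated stress response. The associated publication compared Tribbles family members for their ability to promote C/EBPα degradation and induce acute myelogenous leukemia. The Flag tag allows detection or immunoprecipitation of the expressed protein in transfected cells.
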