Features (pLannotate 1.2.2; 22 found; start..end, strand, type, name):
      1..380     +  enhancer       CMV enhancer: human cytomegalovirus immediate early enhancer
    381..584     +  promoter       CMV promoter: human cytomegalovirus (CMV) immediate early promoter
    580..613     +  LTR            5' LTR (truncated) (fragment): truncated 5' long terminal repeat (LTR) from HIV-1
    629..647     +  promoter       T7 promoter: promoter for bacteriophage T7 RNA polymerase
    681..701     +  CDS            3xFLAG (fragment): three tandem FLAG® epitope tags
    706..1767    +  CDS            Trib3: TRIB3_MOUSE - Also known as Nipk, Trb3. Experimental evidence at protein level: Swiss-Prot protein existence level 1. Inactive protein kinase which acts as a regulator of the integrated stress response (ISR), a process for adaptation to various stress (PubMed:17369260). Inhibits the transcriptional activity of DDIT3/CHOP and is involved in DDIT3/CHOP-dependent cell death during ER stress (By similarity). May play a role in programmed neuronal cell death but does not appear to affect non-neuronal cells (By similarity). Acts as a negative feedback regulator of the ATF4-dependent transcription du
   1831..1849    -  promoter       SP6 promoter: promoter for bacteriophage SP6 RNA polymerase
   1875..2099    +  polyA_signal   bGH poly(A) signal: bovine growth hormone polyadenylation signal
   2103..2124    +  promoter       SV40 promoter (fragment): SV40 enhancer and early promoter
   2145..2573    +  rep_origin     f1 ori (sequence partly withheld): f1 bacteriophage origin of replication; arrow indicates direction of (+) strand synthesis
   2587..2916    +  promoter       SV40 promoter: SV40 enhancer and early promoter
   2983..3774    +  CDS            neo: KKA2_KLEPN - Also known as kan, nptII. Experimental evidence at protein level: Swiss-Prot protein existence level 1. Resistance to kanamycin, neomycin, paromomycin, ribostamycin, butirosin and gentamicin B. From Klebsiella pneumoniae.
   3798..3956    +  CDS            ble (fragment): BLE_KLEPN - Experimental evidence at protein level: Swiss-Prot protein existence level 1. Binding protein with a strong affinity to the bleomycin family of antibiotics. Binds to CL990; an antimitotic-antibiotic compound. From Klebsiella pneumoniae.
   3951..4072    +  polyA_signal   SV40 poly(A) signal: SV40 polyadenylation signal
   4145..4161    -  protein_bind   lac operator: The lac repressor binds to the lac operator to inhibit transcription in E. coli. This inhibition can be relieved by adding lactose or isopropyl-β-D-thiogalactopyranoside (IPTG). lac repressor encoded by lacI
   4169..4199    -  promoter       lac promoter: promoter for the E. coli lac operon
   4214..4235    -  protein_bind   CAP binding site: CAP binding activates transcription in the presence of cAMP. E. coli catabolite activator protein
   4248..4340    -  CDS            lacI (fragment): lac repressor; lacI; The lac repressor binds to the lac operator to inhibit transcription in E. coli. This inhibition can be relieved by adding lactose or isopropyl-β-D-thiogalactopyranoside (IPTG).
   4523..5111    -  rep_origin     ori: high-copy-number ColE1/pMB1/pBR322/pUC origin of replication
   5282..6142    -  CDS            AmpR: β-lactamase; bla; confers resistance to ampicillin, carbenicillin, and related antibiotics
   6143..6247    -  promoter       AmpR promoter: bla
   6306..6358    -  misc_feature   bom (fragment): basis of mobility region from pBR322
>Addgene plasmid #131157 | pcDNA-Flag-Trib3 | addgene full sequence | sequence record 255653 | Addgene NGS Result
GACATTGATTATTGACTAGTTATTAATAGTAATCAATTACGGGGTCATTAGTTCATAGCCCATATATGGA
GTTCCGCGTTACATAACTTACGGTAAATGGCCCGCCTGGCTGACCGCCCAACGACCCCCGCCCATTGACG
TCAATAATGACGTATGTTCCCATAGTAACGCCAATAGGGACTTTCCATTGACGTCAATGGGTGGAGTATT
TACGGTAAACTGCCCACTTGGCAGTACATCAAGTGTATCATATGCCAAGTACGCCCCCTATTGACGTCAA
TGACGGTAAATGGCCCGCCTGGCATTATGCCCAGTACATGACCTTATGGGACTTTCCTACTTGGCAGTAC
ATCTACGTATTAGTCATCGCTATTACCATGGTGATGCGGTTTTGGCAGTACATCAATGGGCGTGGATAGC
GGTTTGACTCACGGGGATTTCCAAGTCTCCACCCCATTGACGTCAATGGGAGTTTGTTTTGGCACCAAAA
TCAACGGGACTTTCCAAAATGTCGTAACAACTCCGCCCCATTGACGCAAATGGGCGGTAGGCGTGTACGG
TGGGAGGTCTATATAAGCAGAGCTCTCTGGCTAACTAGAGAACCCACTGCTTACTGGCTTATCGAAATTA
ATACGACTCACTATAGGGAGACCCAAGCTTGGTACCGAGCTCGGATCTATGGACTACAAAGACGATGACG
ACAAGATGCGAGCTACACCTCTGGCTGCTTCTGCTGATGTTTCCTGCAGGAAGAAACCGTTGGAGTTTGA
TGACAATATTGATGCCAAGTGTCCAGTCCTAAAACGAGTGAGAGATGAGCCTGAGCCCGGACCACTCCCC
AGCCTGCTGCCCCCCAGCCCACCTCCCGCCTCAGACTTGTCACCTGCTGTGGCCCCTGCAACTCGACTGG
GGCCTTATATCCTTTTGGAACGAGAGCAAGGCAGCTGCAGCTATCGAGCCCTGCACTGCCCCACAGGCAC
AGAGTACACCTGCAAGGTGTACCCTGCCAGCGAGGCCCAGGCGGTGCTGGCACCTTATGCCCGGCTGCCT
ACCCACCAGCATGTGGCCCGTCCCACAGAGGTCCTGCTGGGCTCTCGGCTCCTTTACATCTTTTTCACGA
AGACCCATGGGGACTTGCACAGCCTGGTGCGCAGCCGCCGCGGTATCCCAGAGTCCGAGGCTGCCGGGCT
CTTCCGGCAGATGGCTAGTGCCGTGGCACACTGCCACAAGCACGGGCTTGTCTTGCGCGACCTCAAGCTG
CGTCGCTTTGTCTTCAGCAACTGTGAGAGGACGAAGCTGGTGCTGGAGAACCTGGAAGATGCCTGCGTGA
TGACTGGATCAGATGACTCTCTGTGGGACAAGCATGCGTGCCCTGCCTACGTGGGACCAGAGATACTCAG
CTCCCGGCCATCCTACTCTGGCAAAGCGGCTGATGTCTGGAGCCTGGGTGTGGCGCTCTTCACCATGCTG
GCTGGCAGATACCCATTCCACGACTCTGAGCCAGTCCTGCTCTTTGGCAAGATCCGTAGAGGGACCTTTG
CCCTGCCTGAGGGCCTATCAGCCCCAGCCCGCTGTCTGATCCGCTGTCTCCTCCGCAAGGAACCTTCAGA
GCGACTTGTGGCCCTGGGAATCCTCTTGCATCCCTGGTTGAGAGAGGATCACGGCCGAGTCTCTCCTCCA
CAGTCTGACCGAAGGGAGATGGACCAGGTGGTCCCAGATGGGCCACAGCTGGAGGAGGCTGAGGAAGGGG
AGGTGGGGCTGTACGGCTAGGAATTCTGCAGATATCCATCACACTGGCGGCCGCTCGAGCATGCATCTAG
AGGGCCCTATTCTATAGTGTCACCTAAATGCTAGAGCTCGCTGATCAGCCTCGACTGTGCCTTCTAGTTG
CCAGCCATCTGTTGTTTGCCCCTCCCCCGTGCCTTCCTTGACCCTGGAAGGTGCCACTCCCACTGTCCTT
TCCTAATAAAATGAGGAAATTGCATCGCATTGTCTGAGTAGGTGTCATTCTATTCTGGGGGGTGGGGTGG
GGCAGGACAGCAAGGGGGAGGATTGGGAAGACAATAGCAGGCATGCTGGGGATGCGGTGGGCTCTATGGC
TTCTGAGGCGGAAAGAACCAGCTGGGGCTCTAGGGGGTATCCCC
[124 nt withheld, positions 2145-2268]
C
[91 nt withheld, positions 2270-2360]
A
[49 nt withheld, positions 2362-2410]
CCTTTGACGTTGGAGTCCACGTTCTTT
[37 nt withheld, positions 2438-2474]
ACCCTATCTCGGTCTATTCTTTTGATTTATAAGGGATTTTGCCGATTTCGGCCTATTGGTTAAAAAATGA
GCTGATTTAACAAAAATTTAACGCGAATTAATTCTGTGGAATGTGTGTCAGTTAGGGTGTGGAAAGTCCC
CAGGCTCCCCAGCAGGCAGAAGTATGCAAAGCATGCATCTCAATTAGTCAGCAACCAGGTGTGGAAAGTC
CCCAGGCTCCCCAGCAGGCAGAAGTATGCAAAGCATGCATCTCAATTAGTCAGCAACCATAGTCCCGCCC
CTAACTCCGCCCATCCCGCCCCTAACTCCGCCCAGTTCCGCCCATTCTCCGCCCCATGGCTGACTAATTT
TTTTTATTTATGCAGAGGCCGAGGCCGCCTCTGCCTCTGAGCTATTCCAGAAGTAGTGAGGAGGCTTTTT
TGGAGGCCTAGGCTTTTGCAAAAAGCTCCCGGGAGCTTGTATATCCATTTTCGGATCTGATCAAGAGACA
GGATGAGGATCGTTTCGCATGATTGAACAAGATGGATTGCACGCAGGTTCTCCGGCCGCTTGGGTGGAGA
GGCTATTCGGCTATGACTGGGCACAACAGACAATCGGCTGCTCTGATGCCGCCGTGTTCCGGCTGTCAGC
GCAGGGGCGCCCGGTTCTTTTTGTCAAGACCGACCTGTCCGGTGCCCTGAATGAACTGCAGGACGAGGCA
GCGCGGCTATCGTGGCTGGCCACGACGGGCGTTCCTTGCGCAGCTGTGCTCGACGTTGTCACTGAAGCGG
GAAGGGACTGGCTGCTATTGGGCGAAGTGCCGGGGCAGGATCTCCTGTCATCTCACCTTGCTCCTGCCGA
GAAAGTATCCATCATGGCTGATGCAATGCGGCGGCTGCATACGCTTGATCCGGCTACCTGCCCATTCGAC
CACCAAGCGAAACATCGCATCGAGCGAGCACGTACTCGGATGGAAGCCGGTCTTGTCGATCAGGATGATC
TGGACGAAGAGCATCAGGGGCTCGCGCCAGCCGAACTGTTCGCCAGGCTCAAGGCGCGCATGCCCGACGG
CGAGGATCTCGTCGTGACCCATGGCGATGCCTGCTTGCCGAATATCATGGTGGAAAATGGCCGCTTTTCT
GGATTCATCGACTGTGGCCGGCTGGGTGTGGCGGACCGCTATCAGGACATAGCGTTGGCTACCCGTGATA
TTGCTGAAGAGCTTGGCGGCGAATGGGCTGACCGCTTCCTCGTGCTTTACGGTATCGCCGCTCCCGATTC
GCAGCGCATCGCCTTCTATCGCCTTCTTGACGAGTTCTTCTGAGCGGGACTCTGGGGTTCGAAATGACCG
ACCAAGCGACGCCCAACCTGCCATCACGAGATTTCGATTCCACCGCCGCCTTCTATGAAAGGTTGGGCTT
CGGAATCGTTTTCCGGGACGCCGGCTGGATGATCCTCCAGCGCGGGGATCTCATGCTGGAGTTCTTCGCC
CACCCCAACTTGTTTATTGCAGCTTATAATGGTTACAAATAAAGCAATAGCATCACAAATTTCACAAATA
AAGCATTTTTTTCACTGCATTCTAGTTGTGGTTTGTCCAAACTCATCAATGTATCTTATCATGTCTGTAT
ACCGTCGACCTCTAGCTAGAGCTTGGCGTAATCATGGTCATAGCTGTTTCCTGTGTGAAATTGTTATCCG
CTCACAATTCCACACAACATACGAGCCGGAAGCATAAAGTGTAAAGCCTGGGGTGCCTAATGAGTGAGCT
AACTCACATTAATTGCGTTGCGCTCACTGCCCGCTTTCCAGTCGGGAAACCTGTCGTGCCAGCTGCATTA
ATGAATCGGCCAACGCGCGGGGAGAGGCGGTTTGCGTATTGGGCGCTCTTCCGCTTCCTCGCTCACTGAC
TCGCTGCGCTCGGTCGTTCGGCTGCGGCGAGCGGTATCAGCTCACTCAAAGGCGGTAATACGGTTATCCA
CAGAATCAGGGGATAACGCAGGAAAGAACATGTGAGCAAAAGGCCAGCAAAAGGCCAGGAACCGTAAAAA
GGCCGCGTTGCTGGCGTTTTTCCATAGGCTCCGCCCCCCTGACGAGCATCACAAAAATCGACGCTCAAGT
CAGAGGTGGCGAAACCCGACAGGACTATAAAGATACCAGGCGTTTCCCCCTGGAAGCTCCCTCGTGCGCT
CTCCTGTTCCGACCCTGCCGCTTACCGGATACCTGTCCGCCTTTCTCCCTTCGGGAAGCGTGGCGCTTTC
TCATAGCTCACGCTGTAGGTATCTCAGTTCGGTGTAGGTCGTTCGCTCCAAGCTGGGCTGTGTGCACGAA
CCCCCCGTTCAGCCCGACCGCTGCGCCTTATCCGGTAACTATCGTCTTGAGTCCAACCCGGTAAGACACG
ACTTATCGCCACTGGCAGCAGCCACTGGTAACAGGATTAGCAGAGCGAGGTATGTAGGCGGTGCTACAGA
GTTCTTGAAGTGGTGGCCTAACTACGGCTACACTAGAAGAACAGTATTTGGTATCTGCGCTCTGCTGAAG
CCAGTTACCTTCGGAAAAAGAGTTGGTAGCTCTTGATCCGGCAAACAAACCACCGCTGGTAGCGGTGGTT
TTTTTGTTTGCAAGCAGCAGATTACGCGCAGAAAAAAAGGATCTCAAGAAGATCCTTTGATCTTTTCTAC
GGGGTCTGACGCTCAGTGGAACGAAAACTCACGTTAAGGGATTTTGGTCATGAGATTATCAAAAAGGATC
TTCACCTAGATCCTTTTAAATTAAAAATGAAGTTTTAAATCAATCTAAAGTATATATGAGTAAACTTGGT
CTGACAGTTACCAATGCTTAATCAGTGAGGCACCTATCTCAGCGATCTGTCTATTTCGTTCATCCATAGT
TGCCTGACTCCCCGTCGTGTAGATAACTACGATACGGGAGGGCTTACCATCTGGCCCCAGTGCTGCAATG
ATACCGCGAGACCCACGCTCACCGGCTCCAGATTTATCAGCAATAAACCAGCCAGCCGGAAGGGCCGAGC
GCAGAAGTGGTCCTGCAACTTTATCCGCCTCCATCCAGTCTATTAATTGTTGCCGGGAAGCTAGAGTAAG
TAGTTCGCCAGTTAATAGTTTGCGCAACGTTGTTGCCATTGCTACAGGCATCGTGGTGTCACGCTCGTCG
TTTGGTATGGCTTCATTCAGCTCCGGTTCCCAACGATCAAGGCGAGTTACATGATCCCCCATGTTGTGCA
AAAAAGCGGTTAGCTCCTTCGGTCCTCCGATCGTTGTCAGAAGTAAGTTGGCCGCAGTGTTATCACTCAT
GGTTATGGCAGCACTGCATAATTCTCTTACTGTCATGCCATCCGTAAGATGCTTTTCTGTGACTGGTGAG
TACTCAACCAAGTCATTCTGAGAATAGTGTATGCGGCGACCGAGTTGCTCTTGCCCGGCGTCAATACGGG
ATAATACCGCGCCACATAGCAGAACTTTAAAAGTGCTCATCATTGGAAAACGTTCTTCGGGGCGAAAACT
CTCAAGGATCTTACCGCTGTTGAGATCCAGTTCGATGTAACCCACTCGTGCACCCAACTGATCTTCAGCA
TCTTTTACTTTCACCAGCGTTTCTGGGTGAGCAAAAACAGGAAGGCAAAATGCCGCAAAAAAGGGAATAA
GGGCGACACGGAAATGTTGAATACTCATACTCTTCCTTTTTCAATATTATTGAAGCATTTATCAGGGTTA
TTGTCTCATGAGCGGATACATATTTGAATGTATTTAGAAAAATAAACAAATAGGGGTTCCGCGCACATTT
CCCCGAAAAGTGCCACCTGACGTCGACGGATCGGGAGATCTCCCGATCCCCTATGGTGCACTCTCAGTAC
AATCTGCTCTGATGCCGCATAGTTAAGCCAGTATCTGCTCCCTGCTTGTGTGTTGGAGGTCGCTGAGTAG
TGCGCGAGCAAAATTTAAGCTACAACAAGGCAAGGCTTGACCGACAATTGCATGAAGAATCTGCTTAGGG
TTAGGCGTTTTGCGCTGCTTCGCGATGTACGGGCCAGATATACGCGTT
